>Addgene plasmid #106449 | mOPN-PB0 | addgene full sequence | sequence record 207745 | Addgene NGS Result
CTGAATATGGGCCAAACAGGATATCTGTGGTAAGCAGTTCCTGCCCCGGCTCAGGGCCAAGAACAGATGG
AACAGCTGAATATGGGCCAAACAGGATATCTGTGGTAAGCAGTTCCTGCCCCGGCTCAGGGCCAAGAACA
GATGGTCCCCAGATGCGGTCCAGCCCTCAGCAGTTTCTAGAGAACCATCAGATGTTTCCAGGGTGCCCCA
AGGACCTGAAATGACCCTGTGCCTTATTTGAACTAACCAATCAGTTCGCTTCTCGCTTCTGTTCGCGCGC
TTCTGCTCCCCGAGCTCAATAAAAGAGCCCACAACCCCTCACTCGGGGCGCCAGTCCTCCGATTGACTGA
GTCGCCCGGGTACCCGTGTATCCAATAAACCCTCTTGCAGTTGCATCCGACTTGTGGTCTCGCTGTTCCT
TGGGAGGGTCTCCTCTGAGTGATTGACTACCCGTCAGCGGGGGTCTTTCATTTGGGGGCTCGTCCGGGAT
CGGGAGACCCCTGCCCAGGGACCACCGACCCACCACCGGGAGGCAAGCTGGCCAGCAACTTATCTGTGTC
TGTCCGATTGTCTAGTGTCTATGACTGATTTTATGCGCCTGCGTCGGTACTAGTTAGCTAACTAGCTCTG
TATCTGGCGGACCCGTGGTGGAACTGACGAGTTCTGAACACCCGGCCGCAACCCTGGGAGACGTCCCAGG
GACTTTGGGGGCCGTTTTTGTGGCCCGACCTGAGGAAGGGAGTCGATGTGGAATCCGACCCCGTCAGGAT
ATGTGGTTCTGGTAGGAGACGAGAACCTAAAACAGTTCCCGCCTCCGTCTGAATTTTTGCTTTCGGTTTG
GAACCGAAGCCGCGCGTCTTGTCTGCTGCAGCGCTGCAGCATCGTTCTGTGTTGTCTCTGTCTGACTGTG
TTTCTGTATTTGTCTGAAAATTAGGGCCAGACTGTTACCACTCCCTTAAGTTTGACCTTAGGTCACTGGA
AAGATGTCGAGCGGATCGCTCACAACCAGTCGGTAGATGTCAAGAAGAGACGTTGGGTTACCTTCTGCTC
TGCAGAATGGCCAACCTTTAACGTCGGATGGCCGCGAGACGGCACCTTTAACCGAGACCTCATCACCCAG
GTTAAGATCAAGGTCTTTTCACCTGGCCCGCATGGACACCCAGACCAGGTCCCCTACATCGTGACCTGGG
AAGCCTTGGCTTTTGACCCCCCTCCCTGGGTCAAGCCCTTTGTACACCCTAAGCCTCCGCCTCCTCTTCC
TCCATCCGCCCCGTCTCTCCCCCTTGAACCTCCTCGTTCGACCCCGCCTCGATCCTCCCTTTATCCAGCC
CTCACTCCTTCTCTAGGCGCCGGCCGGATCCCGACCATGAGATTGGCAGTGATTTGCTTTTGCCTGTTTG
GCATTGCCTCCTCCCTCCCGGTGAAAGTGACTGATTCTGGCAGCTCAGAGGAGAAGCTTTACAGCCTGCA
CCCAGATCCTATAGCCACATGGCTGGTGCCTGACCCATCTCAGAAGCAGAATCTCCTTGCGCCACAGAAT
GCTGTGTCCTCTGAAGAAAAGGATGACTTTAAGCAAGAAACTCTTCCAAGCAATTCCAATGAAAGCCATG
ACCACATGGACGACGATGATGACGATGATGATGACGATGGAGACCATGCAGAGAGCGAGGATTCTGTGGA
CTCGGATGAATCTGACGAATCTCACCATTCGGATGAGTCTGATGAGACCGTCACTGCTAGTACACAAGCA
GACACTTTCACTCCAATCGTCCCTACAGTCGATGTCCCCAACGGCCGAGGTGATAGCTTGGCTTATGGAC
TGAGGTCAAAGTCTAGGAGTTTCCAGGTTTCTGATGAACAGTATCCTGATGCCACAGATGAGGACCTCAC
CTCTCACATGAAGAGCGGTGAGTCTAAGGAGTCCCTCGATGTCATCCCTGTTGCCCAGCTTCTGAGCATG
CCCTCTGATCAGGACAACAACGGAAAGGGCAGCCATGAGTCAAGTCAGCTGGATGAACCAAGTCTGGAAA
CACACAGACTTGAGCATTCCAAAGAGAGCCAGGAGAGTGCCGATCAGTCGGATGTGATCGATAGTCAAGC
AAGTTCCAAAGCCAGCCTGGAACATCAGAGCCACAAGTTTCACAGCCACAAGGACAAGCTAGTCCTAGAC
CCTAAGAGTAAGGAAGATGATAGGTATCTGAAATTCCGAATTTCTCATGAATTAGAGAGTTCATCTTCTG
AGGTCAACTAAAGAAGAGGCAAAAACACAGTTCCGACTACAAGGACGACGATGACAAGTGAGAATTCGCC
AGCACAGTGGTCGACCCTGTGGAATGTGTGTCAGTTAGGGTGTGGAAAGTCCCCAGGCTCCCCAGCAGGC
AGAAGTATGCAAAGCATGCATCTCAATTAGTCAGCAACCAGGTGTGGAAAGTCCCCAGGCTCCCCAGCAG
GCAGAAGTATGCAAAGCATGCATCTCAATTAGTCAGCAACCATAGTCCCGCCCCTAACTCCGCCCATCCC
GCCCCTAACTCCGCCCAGTTCCGCCCATTCTCCGCCCCATGGCTGACTAATTTTTTTTATTTATGCAGAG
GCCGAGGCCGCCTCGGCCTCTGAGCTATTCCAGAAGTAGTGAGGAGGCTTTTTTGGAGGCCTAGGCTTTT
GCAAAAAGCTTACCATGACCGAGTACAAGCCCACGGTGCGCCTCGCCACCCGCGACGACGTCCCCAGGGC
CGTACGCACCCTCGCCGCCGCGTTCGCCGACTACCCCGCCACGCGCCACACCGTCGATCCGGACCGCCAC
ATCGAGCGGGTCACCGAGCTGCAAGAACTCTTCCTCACGCGCGTCGGGCTCGACATCGGCAAGGTGTGGG
TCGCGGACGACGGCGCCGCGGTGGCGGTCTGGACCACGCCGGAGAGCGTCGAAGCGGGGGCGGTGTTCGC
CGAGATCGGCCCGCGCATGGCCGAGTTGAGCGGTTCCCGGCTGGCCGCGCAGCAACAGATGGAAGGCCTC
CTGGCGCCGCACCGGCCCAAGGAGCCCGCGTGGTTCCTGGCCACCGTCGGCGTCTCGCCCGACCACCAGG
GCAAGGGTCTGGGCAGCGCCGTCGTGCTCCCCGGAGTGGAGGCGGCCGAGCGCGCCGGGGTGCCCGCCTT
CCTGGAGACCTCCGCGCCCCGCAACCTCCCCTTCTACGAGCGGCTCGGCTTCACCGTCACCGCCGACGTC
GAGGTGCCCGAAGGACCGCGCACCTGGTGCATGACCCGCAAGCCCGGTGCCTGACGCCCGCCCCACGACC
CGCAGCGCCCGACCGAAAGGAGCGCACGACCCCATGCATCGATAAAATAAAAGATTTTATTTAGTCTCCA
GAAAAAGGGGGGAATGAAAGACCCCACCTGTAGGTTTGGCAAGCTAGCTTAAGTAACGCCATTTTGCAAG
GCATGGAAAAATACATAACTGAGAATAGAGAAGTTCAGATCAAGGTCAGGAACAGATGGAACAGCTGAAT
ATGGGCCAAACAGGATATCTGTGGTAAGCAGTTCCTGCCCCGGCTCAGGGCCAAGAACAGATGGAACAGC
TGAATATGGGCCAAACAGGATATCTGTGGTAAGCAGTTCCTGCCCCGGCTCAGGGCCAAGAACAGATGGT
CCCCAGATGCGGTCCAGCCCTCAGCAGTTTCTAGAGAACCATCAGATGTTTCCAGGGTGCCCCAAGGACC
TGAAATGACCCTGTGCCTTATTTGAACTAACCAATCAGTTCGCTTCTCGCTTCTGTTCGCGCGCTTCTGC
TCCCCGAGCTCAATAAAAGAGCCCACAACCCCTCACTCGGGGCGCCAGTCCTCCGATTGACTGAGTCGCC
CGGGTACCCGTGTATCCAATAAACCCTCTTGCAGTTGCATCCGACTTGTGGTCTCGCTGTTCCTTGGGAG
GGTCTCCTCTGAGTGATTGACTACCCGTCAGCGGGGGTCTTTCACATGCAGCATGTATCAAAATTAATTT
GGTTTTTTTTCTTAAGTATTTACATTAAATGGCCATAGTTGCATTAATGAATCGGCCAACGCGCGGGGAG
AGGCGGTTTGCGTATTGGGCGCTCTTCCGCTTCCTCGCTCACTGACTCGCTGCGCTCGGTCGTTCGGCTG
CGGCGAGCGGTATCAGCTCACTCAAAGGCGGTAATACGGTTATCCACAGAATCAGGGGATAACGCAGGAA
AGAACATGTGAGCAAAAGGCCAGCAAAAGGCCAGGAACCGTAAAAAGGCCGCGTTGCTGGCGTTTTTCCA
TAGGCTCCGCCCCCCTGACGAGCATCACAAAAATCGACGCTCAAGTCAGAGGTGGCGAAACCCGACAGGA
CTATAAAGATACCAGGCGTTTCCCCCTGGAAGCTCCCTCGTGCGCTCTCCTGTTCCGACCCTGCCGCTTA
CCGGATACCTGTCCGCCTTTCTCCCTTCGGGAAGCGTGGCGCTTTCTCATAGCTCACGCTGTAGGTATCT
CAGTTCGGTGTAGGTCGTTCGCTCCAAGCTGGGCTGTGTGCACGAACCCCCCGTTCAGCCCGACCGCTGC
GCCTTATCCGGTAACTATCGTCTTGAGTCCAACCCGGTAAGACACGACTTATCGCCACTGGCAGCAGCCA
CTGGTAACAGGATTAGCAGAGCGAGGTATGTAGGCGGTGCTACAGAGTTCTTGAAGTGGTGGCCTAACTA
CGGCTACACTAGAAGAACAGTATTTGGTATCTGCGCTCTGCTGAAGCCAGTTACCTTCGGAAAAAGAGTT
GGTAGCTCTTGATCCGGCAAACAAACCACCGCTGGTAGCGGTGGTTTTTTTGTTTGCAAGCAGCAGATTA
CGCGCAGAAAAAAAGGATCTCAAGAAGATCCTTTGATCTTTTCTACGGGGTCTGACGCTCAGTGGAACGA
AAACTCACGTTAAGGGATTTTGGTCATGAGATTATCAAAAAGGATCTTCACCTAGATCCTTTTGCGGCCG
CAAATCAATCTAAAGTATATATGAGTAAACTTGGTCTGACAGTTACCAATGCTTAATCAGTGAGGCACCT
ATCTCAGCGATCTGTCTATTTCGTTCATCCATAGTTGCCTGACTCCCCGTCGTGTAGATAACTACGATAC
GGGAGGGCTTACCATCTGGCCCCAGTGCTGCAATGATACCGCGAGACCCACGCTCACCGGCTCCAGATTT
ATCAGCAATAAACCAGCCAGCCGGAAGGGCCGAGCGCAGAAGTGGTCCTGCAACTTTATCCGCCTCCATC
CAGTCTATTAATTGTTGCCGGGAAGCTAGAGTAAGTAGTTCGCCAGTTAATAGTTTGCGCAACGTTGTTG
CCATTGCTACAGGCATCGTGGTGTCACGCTCGTCGTTTGGTATGGCTTCATTCAGCTCCGGTTCCCAACG
ATCAAGGCGAGTTACATGATCCCCCATGTTGTGCAAAAAAGCGGTTAGCTCCTTCGGTCCTCCGATCGTT
GTCAGAAGTAAGTTGGCCGCAGTGTTATCACTCATGGTTATGGCAGCACTGCATAATTCTCTTACTGTCA
TGCCATCCGTAAGATGCTTTTCTGTGACTGGTGAGTACTCAACCAAGTCATTCTGAGAATAGTGTATGCG
GCGACCGAGTTGCTCTTGCCCGGCGTCAATACGGGATAATACCGCGCCACATAGCAGAACTTTAAAAGTG
CTCATCATTGGAAAACGTTCTTCGGGGCGAAAACTCTCAAGGATCTTACCGCTGTTGAGATCCAGTTCGA
TGTAACCCACTCGTGCACCCAACTGATCTTCAGCATCTTTTACTTTCACCAGCGTTTCTGGGTGAGCAAA
AACAGGAAGGCAAAATGCCGCAAAAAAGGGAATAAGGGCGACACGGAAATGTTGAATACTCATACTCTTC
CTTTTTCAATATTATTGAAGCATTTATCAGGGTTATTGTCTCATGAGCGGATACATATTTGAATGTATTT
AGAAAAATAAACAAATAGGGGTTCCGCGCACATTTCCCCGAAAAGTGCCACCTGCAGC
Features (pLannotate 1.2.2; 13 found; start..end, strand, type, name):
      1..470     +  LTR            LTR: long terminal repeat from Moloney murine leukemia virus
    594..868     +  misc_feature   MESV Ψ (fragment): packaging signal of murine embryonic stem cell virus
    935..1351    +  CDS            gag (truncated): truncated Moloney murine leukemia virus (MMLV) gag gene lacking the start codon
   1367..2248    +  CDS            Spp1: OSTP_MOUSE - Also known as Eta-1, Op, Spp-1. Experimental evidence at protein level: Swiss-Prot protein existence level 1. Acts as a cytokine involved in enhancing production of interferon-gamma and interleukin-12 and reducing production of interleukin-10 and is essential in the pathway that leads to type I immunity. From Mus musculus (Mouse).
   2278..2298    +  CDS            FLAG (fragment): FLAG® epitope tag, followed by an enterokinase cleavage site
   2336..2665    +  promoter       SV40 promoter: SV40 enhancer and early promoter
   2675..3274    +  CDS            PuroR: puromycin N-acetyltransferase; pac from Streptomyces alboniger; confers resistance to puromycin
   3373..3494    +  LTR            3' LTR (ΔU3) (fragment): self-inactivating 3' long terminal repeat (LTR) from Moloney murine leukemia virus
   3495..3964    +  LTR            LTR: long terminal repeat from Moloney murine leukemia virus
   4030..4082    -  CDS            lacI (fragment): lac repressor; lacI; The lac repressor binds to the lac operator to inhibit transcription in E. coli. This inhibition can be relieved by adding lactose or isopropyl-β-D-thiogalactopyranoside (IPTG).
   4265..4853    -  rep_origin     ori: high-copy-number ColE1/pMB1/pBR322/pUC origin of replication
   5013..5873    -  CDS            AmpR: β-lactamase; bla; confers resistance to ampicillin, carbenicillin, and related antibiotics
   5874..5978    -  promoter       AmpR promoter: bla
