[The description below was written by a language model from this plasmid's Addgene catalogue record and pLannotate feature annotations shown in this document.]
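Description:
mOPN-PB0 is a Moloney murine leukemia virus-based retroviral vector built on the pBabe backbone and carrying wild-type mouse osteopontin (Spp1). It is propagated in E. coli through a ColE1/pUC-type origin and selected with ampicillin via the bla gene and its own promoter. The depositor notes that it behaves as a medium-copy plasmid.

The retroviral cassette is flanked by MoMLV long terminal repeats. Downstream of the 5′ LTR lie a packaging signal (Ψ) and a truncated gag segment lacking its start codon, which together promote efficient encapsidation of the vector RNA when packaging functions are supplied in trans. The Spp1 coding sequence was inserted between EcoRI and BamHI sites directly after this region. No separate promoter is annotated upstream of it, so in transduced cells it would be transcribed from the 5′ LTR, as is usual for pBabe vectors. A short FLAG epitope fragment is annotated just downstream of the osteopontin reading frame, but the record does not say whether it is fused in frame or expressed. An internal SV40 enhancer/early promoter drives puromycin N-acetyltransferase, allowing puromycin selection of stably transduced mammalian cells. A small ΔU3-type LTR fragment and a lacI fragment are also called; these appear to be partial annotation matches rather than functional elements.

The catalogue purpose reads "bacterial expression of murine osteopontin", yet the feature table shows no bacterial promoter for the insert. The architecture instead fits retroviral delivery and stable expression in mammalian cells, consistent with the associated study of osteopontin as a metastasis gene in breast cancer cells.
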