Addgene plasmid #106449: mOPN-PB0
Purpose: Bacterial expression of murine osteopontin
Depositing lab: Georg Weber. Depositing organization: Tufts Medical Center. Publication: Growth factor signaling induces metastasis genes in transformed cells: molecular connection between Akt kinase and osteopontin in breast cancer. Zhang G, He B, Weber GF. Mol Cell Biol. 2003 Sep . 23(18):6507-19. 10.1128/MCB.23.18.6507-6519.2003 PubMed 12944477.
Backbone
  Vector backbone: pBabe
  Vector type: Retroviral
Growth in bacteria
  Bacterial resistance: Ampicillin, 100 μg/mL
  Growth temperature: 37°C
  Growth strain: DH5alpha
  Copy number: Unknown
Gene/Insert
  Gene/Insert name: osteopontin
  Species: M. musculus (mouse)
  Mutation: WT
  Entrez Gene: Spp1 (a.k.a. 2AR, Apl-1, BNSP, BSPI, Bsp, ETA-1, Eta, OP, Opn, Opnl, Ric, Spp-1)
  Cloning method: Restriction Enzyme; 5′ cloning site EcoRI (unknown if destroyed); 3′ cloning site BamHI (unknown if destroyed)
  Sequencing primers: 5′ pbabe5
Terms and licenses: Academic/Nonprofit Terms; Industry Terms: Not Available to Industry
Depositor comments: This plasmid is maintained at a medium copy number.
How to cite: mOPN-PB0 was a gift from Georg Weber (Addgene plasmid # 106449 ; http://n2t.net/addgene:106449 ; RRID:Addgene_106449)
